Addgene plasmid #236106: pRSCq3
Purpose: (Empty Backbone) Ralstonia pseudosolanacearum filamentous phage RSCq-based cloning vector carrying ampicillin resistance gene.
Depositing lab: Dehong Zheng. Depositing organization: Guangxi University. Publication: A filamentous phage-based versatile toolkit for molecular studies in Ralstonia pseudosolanacearum. Huang Y, Zhou F, Luo H, Shu F, Xu Y, Zheng D. Phytopathol Res (2025) 7, 78. https://doi.org/10.1186/s42483-025-00367-9.
Backbone
  Vector backbone: Filamentous phage RSCq (OR088903)
Growth in bacteria
  Bacterial resistance: Ampicillin, 100 μg/mL
  Growth temperature: 37°C
  Growth strain: Pir1
  Copy number: Unknown
Gene/Insert
  Cloning method: Restriction Enzyme
Terms and licenses: Academic/Nonprofit Terms; Industry Terms: Not Available to Industry
How to cite: pRSCq3 was a gift from Dehong Zheng (Addgene plasmid # 236106 ; http://n2t.net/addgene:236106 ; RRID:Addgene_236106)
