[The description below was written by a language model from this plasmid's Addgene catalogue record and pLannotate feature annotations shown in this document.]
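Description:
pRSCq3 is an empty cloning backbone built on the genome of RSCq, a filamentous phage of the plant pathogen Ralstonia pseudosolanacearum. It belongs to a phage-based toolkit for molecular studies in that bacterium, and the sequenced construct is 6,791 nt. No insert is present; genes of interest are added by restriction enzyme cloning, and the annotation identifies a fragment of the pUC18/19 multiple cloning site that presumably serves as the insertion point. The record does not name a promoter intended to drive cloned inserts.

The automated annotation recognises only the E. coli shuttle module, which lies within roughly the first 2.6 kb. This module contains a fragment of the R6K γ origin, which replicates only when the R6K initiator protein pi is supplied in trans. That requirement explains the use of the pir-expressing strain Pir1 for propagation in E. coli. Selection relies on the β-lactamase gene (AmpR) under its own bla promoter, conferring ampicillin resistance. A Tn5 mosaic end and short fragments matching R6K- and Tn903-associated proteins flank these parts; they look like remnants of the source cassette, possibly a transposon-derived R6K ori module, rather than functional elements, though the record does not say so.

The remaining approximately 4 kb carries no annotated features and presumably corresponds to RSCq phage sequence, which the annotation tool's database does not cover. These phage functions would be expected to support maintenance in Ralstonia, but the record does not state which phage genes are retained or how the vector replicates or is maintained in that host. Copy number is listed as unknown.
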