Features (pLannotate 1.2.2; 8 found; start..end, strand, type, name):
    501..519     +  misc_feature   Tn5 ME: hyperactive mosaic end for Tn5 transposase recognition (Reznikoff et al., 2004)
    535..603     -  CDS            YPB2_ECOLX (fragment): Protein predicted: Swiss-Prot protein existence level 4. From Escherichia coli.
    641..957     +  rep_origin     R6K γ ori (fragment): γ replication origin from E. coli plasmid R6K; requires the R6K initiator protein pi for replication
    987..1115    -  CDS            YPB2_ECOLX (fragment): Protein predicted: Swiss-Prot protein existence level 4. From Escherichia coli.
   1418..2278    -  CDS            AmpR: β-lactamase; bla; confers resistance to ampicillin, carbenicillin, and related antibiotics
   2279..2383    -  promoter       AmpR promoter: bla
   2524..2586    +  CDS            TRA2_ECOLX (fragment): Protein predicted: Swiss-Prot protein existence level 4. Required for transposition of transposon Tn903. From Escherichia coli.
   2586..2624    +  misc_feature   MCS (fragment): pUC18/19 multiple cloning site
>Addgene plasmid #236106 | pRSCq3 | addgene full sequence | sequence record 484649 | Addgene NGS Result
CGTTTACCCCTCGCCCGGGTTAACCGGCTATATTTACGCCAGAATCACGGGCGTAATTCATCACGGACAT
AATATTAATTACATCCTTCATGCCGCCAAGCAAAGAGGTGCTTAGATGAGAATTGAGAAATACTTAGATC
AGGCGATCGAACGCCACGGCCTGAAGAACGACAGCAAGCTGGCAGAGATGCTAGGTGTGGTGCAAAGCGC
GGTCAGCCACTACCGCACCGGCCGCCGCACGGCGGACAACGAAGTGTGCCTCCGCCTGGCGCAGCTGCTC
GAGATGGAGAACCCGCTGCCGATCATCATGGCGGCCGACATGGACCGCGCCGAACGTGCTGGCCAGCACT
CTCTCTGGGAAGTTTTTTCGACGAGGATGGCAGCCAGTAACGCGACAGCCGCCCTCCTCCTGGTACTGGT
CGCGAGCGCAACAAATTTTGTTGCGCCCTCTCCCGCCAAAGCCGCGCCGTTGAGCCATTCGACAGCTCAA
CGATTATTGTCTGTCTCTTATACACATCTCAACCATCATCGATGAATTGCTTCGTTAATACAGATGTAGG
TGTTCCACAGGGTAGCCAGCAGCATCCTGCGATGCAGATCCGGATGCCATTTCATTACCTCTTTCTCCGC
ACCCGACATAGATCCGAAGATCAGCAGTTCAACCTGTTGATAGTACGTACTAAGCTCTCATGTTTCACGT
ACTAAGCTCTCATGTTTAACGTACTAAGCTCTCATGTTTAACGAACTAAACCCTCATGGCTAACGTACTA
AGCTCTCATGGCTAACGTACTAAGCTCTCATGTTTCACGTACTAAGCTCTCATGTTTGAACAATAAAATT
AATATAAATCAGCAACTTAAATAGCCTCTAAGGTTTTAAGTTTTATAAGAAAAAAAAGAATATATAAGGC
TTTTAAAGCTTTTAAGGTTTAACGGTTGTGGACAACAAGCCAGGGATCTGCCATTTCATTACCTCTTTCT
CCGCACCCGACATAGATCCGGAACATAATGGTGCAGGGCGCTGACTTCCGCGTTTCCAGACTTTACGAAA
CACGGAAACCGAAGACCATTCATGTTGTTGCTCAGGTCGCAGACGTTTTGCAGCAGCAGTCGCTTCACGT
TCGCTCGCGTATCGGTGATTCATTCTGCTAACCAGTAAGGCAACCCCGCCAGCCTAGCCGGGTCCTCAAC
GACAGGAGCACGATCATGCGCACCCGTGGCCAGGACCCAACGCTGCCCGAGATGCGCCGCGTGCGGCTGC
TGGAGATGGCGGACGCGATGGATATGTTCTGCCAAGGGTTGGTTTGCGCATTCACAGGGTGTCTCAAAAT
CTCTGATGTTACATTGCACAAGATAAAAATATATCATCATGAACAATAAAACTGTCTGCTTACATAAACA
GTAATACAAGGGGTGTTTTACCAATGCTTAATCAGTGAGGCACCTATCTCAGCGATCTGTCTATTTCGTT
CATCCATAGTTGCCTGACTCCCCGTCGTGTAGATAACTACGATACGGGAGGGCTTACCATCTGGCCCCAG
TGCTGCAATGATACCGCGTGACCCACGCTCACCGGCTCCAGATTTATCAGCAATAAACCAGCCAGCCGGA
AGGGCCGAGCGCAGAAGTGGTCCTGCAACTTTATCCGCCTCCATCCAGTCTATTAATTGTTGCCGGGAAG
CTAGAGTAAGTAGTTCGCCAGTTAATAGTTTGCGCAACGTTGTTGCCATTGCTACAGGCATCGTGGTGTC
ACGCTCGTCGTTTGGTATGGCTTCATTCAGCTCCGGTTCCCAACGATCAAGGCGAGTTACATGATCCCCC
ATGTTGTGCAAAAAAGCGGTTAGCTCCTTCGGTCCTCCGATCGTTGTCAGAAGTAAGTTGGCCGCAGTGT
TATCACTCATGGTTATGGCAGCACTGCATAATTCTCTTACTGTCATGCCATCCGTAAGATGCTTTTCTGT
GACTGGTGAGTACTCAACCAAGTCATTCTGAGAATAGTGTATGCGGCGACCGAGTTGCTCTTGCCCGGCG
TCAATACGGGATAATACCGCGCCACATAGCAGAACTTTAAAAGTGCTCATCATTGGAAAACGTTCTTCGG
GGCGAAAACTCTCAAGGATCTTACCGCTGTTGAGATCCAGTTCGATGTAACCCACTCGTGCACCCAACTG
ATCTTCAGCATCTTTTACTTTCACCAGCGTTTCTGGGTGAGCAAAAACAGGAAGGCAAAATGCCGCAAAA
AAGGGAATAAGGGCGACACGGAAATGTTGAATACTCATACTCTTCCTTTTTCAATATTATTGAAGCATTT
ATCAGGGTTATTGTCTCATGAGCGGATACATATTTGAATGTATTTAGAAAAATAAACAAATAGGGGTTCC
GCGTCAGAATTGGTTAATTGGTTGTAACACTGGCAGAGCATTACGCTGACTTGACGGGACGGCGGCTTTG
TTGAATAAATCGAACTTTTGCTGAGTTGAAGGATCAGATCACGCATCTTCCCGACAACGCAGACCGTTCC
GTGGCAAAGCAAAAGTTCAAAATCACCAACTGGTCCACCTACAACAAAGCTCTCATCAACCGTGGCGGGG
ATCCTCTAGAGTCGACCTGCAGGCATGCAAGCTTCAGCGACGAATTCAGTACTCATATGGAGCTCGGTAC
CGACGACGAGACCGACGACGGTCTCAACGCGCTCCCTCCAATAACCGGATCATTTTAGACGTTTCGCGTT
ACGCCTTGCGCGTAACGACTTTGCGATCACCATAAATTGCCTCGCCAGCCGCTTGCATCTGCGCCTCACT
CACGGCCACAGAACGGACAAACGAAGCGCGCCACAACTCGGACTCCCGCACCTTCTGGCGCTGTTCGAAC
GTATTCGCCTTCGCAGCCAACGCGAGCAAGTCCAGCATTGCGTCGAACGAAACGGGATTTCCGTTACTCG
GCGTAACGGATTTTTGCTGCGACTCAAACATCGCAACCTTCTCTTCCAAGACGCCAACATAACGCAACGC
TTCCTGACGCCCGTCCTCGCACGTCATAAGCTGCCGGCGCAACGCCTCAATCTCCGCAAGATTTCCGTTA
CTCAGCGTAACGGATTTGGCGGCATCGCTGATCTCTTCCCTCAGCCGCCTATTCTCAGCAAACGCCTTAT
TGCGTTCAGCCTCCGCCAGCTCCACCTGGCGACGCATGCTCACCAGATCAGCGCGAAACTTCTCGACCTC
CAGGCGGCATTCATCGTAAGCATCCACGTCGGAAAGCATTTCCGTTACGGTCATACGCTTAGTAACGGAT
TTAGCCTCAACAGGCTGCTGAGCCTTACGGCGTGCTCGATATGCGGCTTGACGCTCCGCGTTGGTCATAG
CGTGCGCCTTACGCGGACGACCGCGGCCACGCCTTTGCTCCATCCCCGGCAGATCGACCGTCACATTATC
CGTTACGTCACGCATATTCGGCTCCCGATTTGATGATTCCATTTTACGTTACTGGTAACGGCAATTCAAT
TATCGTTACAATTTAGTTCGTAACGGAAATTTCGCGAGCAGCCCCGGCGCTAGACGCCCTCAGCGGGCTT
TGGAGCCGTTTTTTCTGACTGGGCGGTCGCAGGGGTCAGCTGCGCCGAAATTGGCTCCTGCGCCGCTTGT
GGCTCGCGGTAGGGGTCAAACGGCGGCCTCCTGATCCACTCCCGACACTGCATGTCATCGAGGCCGGCAT
CCGTGCCTTGAGCCGTGTAGCACGTGCACCTGGTCGACGTGCAGGCACCGCCGATCACCGTCGGCATCGA
GCGAATCTGGCGCAACTGCGCATAGGCCGGCGCCGTCTCAGGCCGGCCAGAGACAGCAGGGACGAACGCC
GCGAGGATCTCCGCCCCGTCCGTCGCCGCGGCGGACGGACCCGCCTTGACCGCTACCGCTAGAGCTGAAG
CCACACCGCCCCTGCCCTGCTCGGCCGCAACAGGCTTAGCCGGAGTCGCCGTCGTCAACTGGCCGGTACG
GTAATAGACCCGGTACGCCAAGAACGCCGCGATCAACACGCAGGCGATGAACAGCATCAGCACCGGCGGT
ACGGTGTACTTGCGCTTGATGTGCAGACTGGAGGACTTGTACAGGCCGAAACTGGACTTCGGCAGGCTCC
ACTTCTTCTTGATCGGCGCGGTGTTGAACGTCTCCGGGTTCGCGCACTCCGGCCATTCGTAGTACCAGCG
TCCGAGCAAGCCAGCGTCCCGCAGGTGGACATGCTGCCCCACCAGCTTGCGGATATGACTGTCCAAGAAC
GTCGGGTTCTGCGTGATCAGAACAAACGTCACGCCGGTATGCCGCACCGTCTCAAACGCCGCCACGTGGT
CAGGCACCTTGGACCCGGCCGTGCGGACGCGAAACACCCGCTGCGCCTCATCCAACACGATCAGCGAGTT
CGGCGGGAAGGTGAAGTACGGCAGCATCATCCCTGGGTTTTCAGGGTCTTCGCGCAGCTCCGTCCAGTCC
GAAACCGCCGGCGTCGGGATATACGGCAGCTTCAGCTCCGGGATGCCCATGACGAAGAGCGGACGCCCCT
GGTCGACGGCTGCCTTCATCATCTGGACCGCCAACGCTGTCTTCCCGCCACCAGGCGTGGCCGTGATCAG
CGTGATCGGTTGCGTTGCGCGAGGAACCTAATCCGTTACGTCACGCTAGGCAGAACCGGCAGCAGGAATC
CGGCCCAGAGCCAGAAATCGATCGCGAGCATCACAGCCCCTTTTTCATCACCACCAGCGCCCAGGCCGCC
ACCATCGCGGCAACGACGCCCCACCCCATCGTCATGCCATCCTTGAAGCTCTCTTGCGGGTCACATGCAG
GAAACGACAGCGACGGCAACGACGCATCGGTCAACGTGCCGACGCTCCCATCACTGCCCACCTGATACCG
CCGCAGCACCCACCCGCCCGTGGTCTTGACGAACTCAGACAGATAGGTGACTGCCCCAGGTGTCTGCGAC
GGAGCGACGGCGCTGTAATAGGCATCCGTGGCCATGCCCACATCGGCAAAGCACCGTGCGCCCACCAACG
CGCCGTCAGCAGCCAATCGGCAAAGCACCGTGCGCGGTTTTCTCCTTGAGATGGAGGTTGAGAAAAGCTC
CGGGCCGTTCAACTCCCAGAGCCAGGGAACATCACGCCTTCTTGGGCTCAGCCTCAGCACGCTGCAGCGG
CTTGATGCTCGTAACGACCTTCTGACCGCCCTTATCCTTGCCGTTGCTCGTCTCGACCATCGAGACTTCC
GCGATGAACGGGAACGGGTTGTGGATGATCGCCTTCACAACCGCAGACGACTCGCACTTCAGCTCCTGCG
TGCAGGTGCCCTTCGAGTCTTCGCCACGCAGCTCCACATCCGTGTAGATCTTCCCGGTGTCCAGCTGCTT
GCCATCCATGTTGCCAACCCACGTCTTGGCGCCCCGGATGGTCACGCGTGCAATCATTTCCATGGTTTCA
CTCCTCAGGTTTCGGCACTGGATCGTGCGTGCCGTACACGTGCCTCGCCAGGGCGGATTTGTGCAGCTGA
GCCGGTACGCCCTGACGGCGTATCGCGACAACCAGCGCAGCGATGTCTTCCTCTGTGCAGCGCAGCTCGT
AATCGACCGTAGGGCCGAACTGCGTCTGGATGTGCTTGAGCTTGCGTTCGCGGATGGTTTCGTCCTGAAG
CTCCAAGGCCTTGACCTGGTCAGTAGGAACGCGCTGCGGATCCGCAGCCATGAAGGCCTCCAGGGCCTTG
TACGCACCAGCGAAATACTGGTCGCGCTTGATAAGGATTTCGTGCGGAATCACGCGATCCTTGGCGCCGA
ACTCGATCTCGAGACGCACCCACTCGCTATCCTGATTGCCGAGCTGGCGGCCCTTCTCGTAAGCCCGCAG
CATCTTGCCGTTCGCCCGACGGCCAATCTCGAACGTCGTACCGCGACAGCCCTTGCTGCCCGCCACGCCG
CTCTCGATCTTGCGATACGTCGGGATACGCCCGCCCGCGTTGAAGTCGCCGGCGTAGTACAGCTCTTCCA
TCTGCGCGATGCTCACCTCGCCCTGGCAGAAGTCCATCGCCAGGTCGCACCGCGTGATCCGCGCGTCGAG
GTCCTGCACCATCGCGTAGACGGCTTGCCAGTCGCCAATCGCGGTGCAGCCCTGCCCCGGCCAGTCCACC
AGGATCGTGCCGCCAACGTGCTCGCCGCCGCAGGCAACGATCCCGAGCTTCATCGTCTCGCCGTTGATGA
ACGCCAGCAGGTCGTAGCTGAACTCATACCGGCGGAACCCTTTGCCCGCAGGCTTCATCGTCACCGGCAC
CGAGAACACCAGCTGGAAGTACCTGCGCAGCTGCTCCAGGGCGTCGCTGATGCTGCCGTCGGGCAGGAAC
GTGAACTTGAACCAGTCCACGATCGCACCTGCCTTGCGTTCTGGACTTTCCCCGGGTTTTACCGGACCCG
GGGAACGGCCTGTCGGCCGCCCAGCCTCGCTCCGCTCGGCCCGGTCGGCCGCCATGCCGTTCTCGCGTGC
GAGCGCCGGCCCATGAACTCCATACGCAATGCCTGTGGGATCAAGATGACGAGAGGGGGTGGGACGGACG
CGCATCAGCGTGCGCCCTCGCAGCGATACCAGTTCGCCAGATCGGCCTGGCGCGAGTTCTTCAGGAGGTC
GTCAATGCGATGCATCGCAGGACGCGATTGCAGGCAGCAGGCGCCGCGCAGAACGGCAGCCATCACGATG
GCCAGCTGCGCACCGTGCGGGTGAAGCACGTCGCCAATCAGGTCCAGCTGCCTATGATCTCTCTGCTGCA
T
